Addgene plasmid #153702: pGBW-m4252800
Purpose: Mammalian expression plasmid for SARS-CoV-2 ORF10 protein
Depositing lab: Ginkgo Bioworks & Benjie Chen. Depositing organization: Ginkgo Bioworks.
Backbone
  Vector backbone: pTwist_CMV_Puro_6 with AarI site removed
  Backbone size w/o insert (bp): 6080
  Vector type: Mammalian Expression
  Selectable markers: Puromycin
Growth in bacteria
  Bacterial resistance: Ampicillin, 100 μg/mL
  Growth temperature: 37°C
  Growth strain: DH5alpha
  Copy number: High Copy
Gene/Insert
  Gene/Insert name: SARS-CoV-2 ORF10 protein
  Species: Severe acute respiratory syndrome coronavirus 2
  Insert size (bp): 110
  Mutation: wt
  Entrez Gene: ORF10 (a.k.a. GU280_gp11)
  Promoter: CMV
  Tag / fusion protein: Cleavable TEV;V5 (C terminal on backbone)
  Cloning method: Unknown
Resource information
  A portion of this plasmid was derived from a plasmid made by: GinkgoBioworks
Depositor comments: NCBI reference sequence: 43740576
How to cite: pGBW-m4252800 was a gift from Ginkgo Bioworks & Benjie Chen (Addgene plasmid # 153702 ; http://n2t.net/addgene:153702 ; RRID:Addgene_153702)
