[The description below was written by a language model from this plasmid's Addgene catalogue record and pLannotate feature annotations shown in this document.]
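Description:
pGBW-m4252800 is a mammalian expression plasmid for the wild-type ORF10 protein of SARS-CoV-2, built on the pTwist_CMV_Puro_6 backbone from which an AarI site has been removed. It is maintained in E. coli through a high-copy ColE1/pUC-type origin and an AmpR (β-lactamase) gene for ampicillin selection. For selection in mammalian cells it carries a puromycin N-acetyltransferase cassette, which the feature table shows is driven by the human ubiquitin C promoter and closed by a synthetic poly(A) signal.

The payload is the very short ORF10 coding region (about 110 bp), placed under the CMV immediate-early promoter. According to the catalogue entry, the backbone supplies a C-terminal V5 epitope preceded by a TEV protease site, so the protein can be detected or captured through the tag and the tag then cleaved off. The automated annotation of the 6,272 nt sequence detects the CMV enhancer and CMV promoter fragments, an SV40 poly(A) signal and a further synthetic poly(A) signal, but it does not annotate the ORF10 insert, the TEV site or the V5 tag, so their positions cannot be read from the table. The CMV enhancer and truncated promoter hits fall on the reverse strand, so the orientation of the expression unit relative to the numbering is best taken from the sequence itself. The backbone also contains β-globin insulator elements along with rrnG and T7 transcription terminators, which flank and help isolate the functional modules from read-through transcription. Short hits to bla(M) and SV40 large T antigen are fragments, most likely incidental to neighbouring backbone elements.

The plasmid suits transient or puromycin-selected expression of tagged ORF10 in mammalian cells, for example for localisation, interaction or functional studies of this viral accessory protein.
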