Features (pLannotate 1.2.2; 18 found; start..end, strand, type, name):
     47..95      +  polyA_signal   poly(A) signal: synthetic polyadenylation signal
    113..159     +  terminator     T7 terminator: transcription terminator for bacteriophage T7 RNA polymerase
    164..235     -  misc_feature   5' β-globin insulator: insulator upstream of the human β-globin locus (Farrell et al., 2002)
    387..523     -  terminator     rrnG terminator: transcription terminator from the E. coli ribosomal RNA rrnG operon (Albrechtsen et al., 1991)
    536..1396    -  CDS            AmpR: β-lactamase; bla; confers resistance to ampicillin, carbenicillin, and related antibiotics
   1662..1710    -  polyA_signal   poly(A) signal: synthetic polyadenylation signal
   1739..2336    -  CDS            PuroR (fragment): puromycin N-acetyltransferase; pac from Streptomyces; confers resistance to puromycin
   2340..3549    -  promoter       UbC promoter: human ubiquitin C promoter
   3813..3877    +  CDS            bla(M) (fragment): β-lactamase lacking the signal sequence; bla(M); allows cytosolic expression of β-lactamase
   4049..4637    +  rep_origin     ori: high-copy-number ColE1/pMB1/pBR322/pUC origin of replication
   4863..4934    -  misc_feature   3' β-globin insulator: insulator downstream of the human β-globin locus (Farrell et al., 2002)
   4979..5115    -  terminator     rrnG terminator: transcription terminator from the E. coli ribosomal RNA rrnG operon (Albrechtsen et al., 1991)
   5145..5191    -  terminator     T7 terminator: transcription terminator for bacteriophage T7 RNA polymerase
   5214..5283    +  CDS            large T antigen (fragment): large T antigen from SV40 (simian virus 40)
   5306..5427    +  polyA_signal   SV40 poly(A) signal: SV40 polyadenylation signal
   5731..5782    -  promoter       CMVd2 promoter: truncated human cytomegalovirus (CMV) immediate early promoter that yields moderately reduced expression relative to the full-length promoter
   5845..5862    +  promoter       CMV promoter (fragment): human cytomegalovirus (CMV) immediate early promoter
   5935..6238    -  enhancer       CMV enhancer: human cytomegalovirus immediate early enhancer
>Addgene plasmid #153702 | pGBW-m4252800 | addgene full sequence | sequence record 300707 | Ginkgo NGS Result
CCGTAATTGATTACTAGATCTGGCTACACTCGATCAGCAGTTAGATAATAAAATCGCTATCCATCGAAGA
TGGATGTGTGTTGGTTTTTTGTGTGTGTAACGCAACGATTGATAGCATAACCCCTTGGGGCCTCTAAACG
GGTCTTGAGGGGTTTTTTGAATTGAGAGGTAGCTGAAGCTGCTGTTATGACCACTAGAGGGAAGAAGATA
CCTGTGGAGCTAATGGTCCAAGATGTCGGGAGCCGCGATCGCTGCCAAAAAGGTAAGCTGACGATAGCTG
ACGAGATTCGATGCCCGACGAGCAAATGAGCGCCACGGCTGTTCGCGTAAGCTCGAAACGACGGAGATTC
GATAGAGCCAGAGTCGAGTTTAAACGATTCGGGATCTTAAGGATAAATTTCTGGTAAGGAGGACACGTAT
GGAAGTGGGCAAGTTGGGGAAGCCGTATCCGTTGCTGAATCTGGCATATGTGGGAGTATAAGACGCGCAG
CGTCGCATCAGGCATTTTTTTCTGCGCCAATGCACCTAGAATCGGTTACCAATGCTTAATCAGTGAGGCA
CCTATCTCAGCGATCTGTCTATTTCGTTCATCCATAGTTGCCTGACTCCCCGTCGTGTAGATAACTACGA
TACGGGAGGGCTTACCATCTGGCCCCAGTGCTGCAATGATACCGCGAGACCCACGCTCACCGGCTCCAGA
TTTATCAGCAATAAACCAGCCAGCCGGAAGGGCCGAGCGCAGAAGTGGTCCTGCAACTTTATCCGCCTCC
ATCCAGTCTATCAACTGTTGCCGGGAAGCTAGAGTAAGTAGTTCGCCAGTTAATAGTTTACGCAAGGTTG
TTGCCATTGCTACAGGCATCGTGGTGTCACGCTCGTCGTTTGGTATGGCTTCATTCAGCTCCGGTTCCCA
ACGATCAAGGCGAGTTACATGATCCCCCATGTTGTGCAAAAAAGCGGTTAGCTCCTTCGGTCCTCCAATC
GTTGTCAGAAGTAAGTTGGCCGCAGTGTTATCACTCATGGTTATGGCAGCACTGCATAATTCTCTTACTG
TCATGCCATCCGTAAGATGCTTTTCTGTGACTGGTGAATACTCAACCAAGTCATTCTGAGAATAGTGTAT
GCGGCGACCGAGTTGCTCTTGCCCGGCGTCAATACGGGATAATACCGCGCCACATAGCAGAACTTTAAAA
GTGCTCATCATTGGAAAGCGTTCTTCGGGGCGAAAACTCTCAAGGATCTTACCGCTGTTGAGATCCAGTT
CGATGTAACCCACTCGCGCACCCAACTGATCTTCAGCATCTTTTACTTTCACCAGCGTTTCTGGGTGAGC
AAAAACAGGAAGGCAAAATGCCGCAAAAAAGGGAATAAGGGCGACACGGAAATGTTGAATACTCATGCGA
AAGCCTCCTGCTGATCCTGTCTCTTGATAGATGTTTGCAAAAGCTAGGACTCGATTATACGTTGACCGAT
CAGACTATCAATATCTAGGTTTAAACAGATCGGTACGCTGCCGTGACCAGGCTTGAGTACAATATCTGAC
GATTGGACTTCCTGGGTCCCAAGCTGGATTCCGACTGGCTGACTGCCAAGCAACGATATGGATCGTCGAG
ACTCGCACTGAGAGGATCGTTCTCGGTACACCAGGCGCGCCTAGCGTTACACACACAAAAAACCAACACA
CATCCATCTTCGATGGATAGCGATTTTATTATCTAAGACTAGGCTTACATACTAGCCTAGGCACCGGGCT
TGCGGGTCATGCACCAGGTGCGCGGTCCTTCGGGCACCTCGACGTCGGCGGTGACGGTGAAGCCGAGCCG
CTCGTAGAAGGGGAGGTTGCGGGGCGCGGAGGTCTCCAGGAAGGCGGGCACCCCGGCGCGCTCGGCGGCC
TCCACTCCGGGGAGCACGACGGCGCTGCCCAGACCCTTGCCCTGGTGGTCGGGCGAGACGCCGACGGTGG
CCAGGAACCACGCGGGCTCCTTGGGCCGGTGCGGCGCCAGGAGGCCCTCCATCTGTTGCTGCGCGGCCAG
CCGGGAACCGCTCAACTCGGCCATGCGCGGGCCGATCTCGGCGAACACCGCCCCCGCTTCGACGCTCTCC
GGCGTGGTCCAGACCGCCACCGCGGCGCCGTCGTCCGCGACCCACACCTTGCCGATGTCGAGCCCGACGC
GCGTGAGGAAGAGTTCTTGCAGCTCGGTGACCCGCTCGATGTGGCGGTCCGGATCGACGGTGTGGCGCGT
GGCGGGGTAGTCGGCGAACGCGGCGGCGAGGGTGCGTACGGCCCTGGGGACGTCGTCGCGGGTGGCGAGG
CGCACCGTGGGCTTGTACTCGGTCATGTTGTCTAACAAAAAAGCCAAAAACGGCCAGAATTTAGCGGACA
ATTTACAAGTCTAACACTGAAAATTACATATTGACCCAAATGATTACATTTCAAAAGGTGCCTAAAAAAC
TTCACAAAACACACTCGCCAACCCCGAGCGCATAGTTCAAAACCGGAGCTTCAGCTACTTAAGAAGATAG
GTACATAAAACCGACCAAAGAAACTGACGCCTCACTTATCCCTCCCCTCACCAGAGGTCCGGCGCCTGTC
GATTCAGGAGAGCCTACCCTAGGCCCGAACCCTGCGTCCTGCGACGGAGAAAAGCCTACCGCACACCTAC
CGGCTGGTGGCCCCACCCTGCATTATAAGCCAACAGAACGGGTGACGTCACGACACGACGAGGGCGCGCG
CTCCCAAAGGTACGGGTGCACTGCCCAACGGCACCGCCATAACTGCCGCCCCCGCAACAGACGACAAACC
GAGTTCTCCAGTCAGTGACAAACTTCACGTCAGGGTCCCCAGATGGTGCCCAGCCCATCTCACCCGAATA
AGAGCTTTCCCGCATTAGCGAAGGGCTCAAGACCTTGGGTTCTTGCCGCCCACCATGCCCCCCACCTTGT
TTCAACGACCTCACAGCCCGCCTCACAAGCGTCTTCCATTCAAGACTCGGGAACAGCCGCCATTTTGCTG
CGCTCCCCCCAACCCCCAGTTCAGGGCAACCTTGCTCGCGGACCCAGACTACAGCCCTTGGCGGTCTCTC
CACACGCTTCCGTCCCACCGAGCGGCCCGGCGGCCACGAAAGCCCCGGCCAGCCCAGCAGCCCGCTACTC
ACCAAGTGACGATCACAGCGATCCACAAACAAGAACCGCGACCCAAATCCCGGCTGCGACGGAACTAGCT
GTGCCACACCCGGCGCGTCCTTATATAATCATCGGCGTTCACCGCCCCACGGAGATCCCTCCGCAGAATC
GCCGAGAAGGGACTACTTTTCCTCGCCTGTTCCGCTCTCTGGAAAGAAAACCAGTGCCCTAGAGTCACCC
AAGTCCCGTCCTAAAATGTCCTTCTGCTGATACTGGGGTTCTAAGGCCGAGTCTTATGAGCAGCGGGCCG
CTGTCCTGAGCGTCCGGGCGGAAGGATCAGGACGCTCCTGCGCCCTTCGTCTGACGTGGCAGCGCTCGCC
GTGACGAGGGGGGCGCCCGCGGGAGGCGCCAAAACCCGGCGCGGAGGCCAGGCGCGCCCCGATTTCGATA
TTCCTCGGATCTCGGATAGATCGGGATTGAGGATGTAGGTTGAACTTCTCTCGGGTGATCCCGATCTCGG
ATATTCGGGATTGGAGTAATACCTGGCGATAGGCGCTGCCAAGCAATAGCCAAGGCGCAAGGCCGGCCAA
GAGACTTGCGATAGTTCGTTCGAGAGGTAGCCTGCAAGATGGATCGGACGAAAGGTTTGAAGATTTTCCG
ACGAGGGCCTTGGAGAGTTCGGAAATTTAAATGCAACTATGGATGAACGAAATAGACAGATCGCTGAGAT
AGGTGCCTCACTGATTAAGCATTGGTAACTGTCAGACCAAGTTTACTCATATATACTTTAGATTGATTTA
AAACTTCATTTTTAATTTAAAAGGATCTAGGTGAAGATCCTTTTTGATAATCTCATGACCAAAATCCCTT
AACGTGAGTTTTCGTTCCACTGAGCGTCAGACCCCGTAGAAAAGATCAAAGGATCTTCTTGAGATCCTTT
TTTTCTGCGCGTAATCTGCTGCTTGCAAACAAAAAAACCACCGCTACCAGCGGTGGTTTGTTTGCCGGAT
CAAGAGCTACCAACTCTTTTTCCGAAGGTAACTGGCTTCAGCAGAGCGCAGATACCAAATACTGTTCTTC
TAGTGTAGCCGTAGTTAGGCCACCACTTCAAGAACTCTGTAGCACCGCCTACATACCTCGCTCTGCTAAT
CCTGTTACCAGTGGCTGCTGCCAGTGGCGATAAGTCGTGTCTTACCGGGTTGGACTCAAGACGATAGTTA
CCGGATAAGGCGCAGCGGTCGGGCTGAACGGGGGGTTCGTGCACACAGCCCAGCTTGGAGCGAACGACCT
ACACCGAACTGAGATACCTACAGCGTGAGCTATGAGAAAGCGCCACGCTTCCCGAAGGGAGAAAGGCGGA
CAGGTATCCGGTAAGCGGCAGGGTCGGAACAGGAGAGCGCACGAGGGAGCTTCCAGGGGGAAACGCCTGG
TATCTTTATAGTCCTGTCGGGTTTCGCCACCTCTGACTTGAGCGTCGATTTTTGTGATGCTCGTCAGGGG
GGCGGAGCCTATGGAAAAACGCCAGCAACGCGGCCTTTTTACGGTTCCTGGCCTTTTGCTGGCCTTTTGC
TCACATGATTTAAATGAAACTCGTAATCGGAGAACGGGTGCAATAGCAAGGACCAGATCGAACTTGACTG
ACGCAATTCTGAGCGTAGTCGAAACCCAGACAAGTCGATCTCGCCAAGTAGCTGACTTGACTGGTTAATT
AAGTTTCGATAGCCCAAGGTAACCAATGAGATTAGGGAGGGAAGAAAGTTTGATGAACTACTTCTGACCC
CTAGTGGTGTCCAGAAAAGACCATTAAAGGAATGTCTTGATCGAAATCGAGAGATCGCCTGCAGGATAGC
TGACGACCTTAAGGATAAATTTCTGGTAAGGAGGACACGTATGGAAGTGGGCAAGTTGGGGAAGCCGTAT
CCGTTGCTGAATCTGGCATATGTGGGAGTATAAGACGCGCAGCGTCGCATCAGGCATTTTTTTCTGCGCC
AATGCCGGTAGATAGCAATCCGGCCCGAGGGGCACAAAAAACCCCTCAAGACCCGTTTAGAGGCCCCAAG
GGGTTATGCTACGATACCGATAGAGATGGGCCAATACCACATTTGTAGAGGTTTTACTTGCTTTAAAAAA
CCTCCCACACCTCCCCCTGAACCTGAAACATAAAATGAATGCAATTGTTGTTGTTAACTTGTTTATTGCA
GCTTATAATGGTTACAAATAAAGCAATAGCATCACAAATTTCACAAATAAAGCATTTTTTTCACTGCATT
CTAGTTGTGGTTTGTCCAAACTCATCAATGTATCTTATCATGTCTGTGAGCTGAAGGTACGCTGTATCTC
AGTCAGTCAAGCTAGCTTAGGTAGAATCTAAGCCGAGAAGTGGATTGGGTATAGGTTTCCCCGACTGAAA
GTAAAGGTTTTCAGTTAGGTTAAAGTTCACGACGTCTACCTGAGCAATGTAATTGCGAGAGTTCATCCTA
CATAAAAGGAGTGAATAGATCGTGAATGGAAAGGCGAAAACATTTATGTACCCCATGGTGGCGGCCGCTG
GCGGGTGTGTCGAGTGGATGGTAGGATCGACAAAGATCTGATCTGACGGTTCACTAAACCAGCTCTGCTT
ATATAGACCTCCCACCGTACACGCCTACCGCCCATTTGCGTCAATGGGGCGGAGTTGTTACGACATTTTG
GAAAGTCCCGTTGATTTTGGTGCCAAAACAAACTCCCATTGACGTCAATGGGGTGGAGACTTGGAAATCC
CCGTGAGTCAAACCGCTATCCACGCCCATTGATGTACTGCCAAAACCGCATCAGCATGGTAATAGCGATG
ACTAATACGTAGATGTACTGCCAAGTAGGAAAGTCCCATAAGGTCATGTACTGGGCATAATGCCAGGCGG
GCCATTTACCGTCATTGACGTCAATAGGGGGCGTACTTGGCATATGATACACTTGATGTACTGCCAAGTG
GGCAGTTTACCGTAAATACTCCACCCATTGACGTCAATGGAAAGTCCCTATTGGCGTTACTATGGGAACA
TACGTCATTATTGACGTCAATGGGCGGGGGTCGTTGGGCGGTCAGCCAGGCGGGCCATTTACCGTAAGTT
ATGTAACGCGGAACTCCATATATGGGCTATGAACTAATGACC
